>Addgene plasmid #181905 | pMECP2-RFP | addgene full sequence | sequence record 359689 | Addgene NGS Result
TAGTTATTAATAGTAATCAATTACGGGGTCATTAGTTCATAGCCCATATATGGAGTTCCGCGTTACATAA
CTTACGGTAAATGGCCCGCCTGGCTGACCGCCCAACGACCCCCGCCCATTGACGTCAATAATGACGTATG
TTCCCATAGTAACGCCAATAGGGACTTTCCATTGACGTCAATGGGTGGAGTATTTACGGTAAACTGCCCA
CTTGGCAGTACATCAAGTGTATCATATGCCAAGTACGCCCCCTATTGACGTCAATGACGGTAAATGGCCC
GCCTGGCATTATGCCCAGTACATGACCTTATGGGACTTTCCTACTTGGCAGTACATCTACGTATTAGTCA
TCGCTATTACCATGGTGATGCGGTTTTGGCAGTACATCAATGGGCGTGGATAGCGGTTTGACTCACGGGG
ATTTCCAAGTCTCCACCCCATTGACGTCAATGGGAGTTTGTTTTGGCACCAAAATCAACGGGACTTTCCA
AAATGTCGTAACAACTCCGCCCCATTGACGCAAATGGGCGGTAGGCGTGTACGGTGGGAGGTCTATATAA
GCAGAGCTGGTTTAGTGAACCGTCAGATCCGCTAGCGCTACCGGACTCAGATCTCGAGCTCAAGCTTCGA
ATTCCTATGGCCGCCGCTGCCGCCACCGCCGCCGCCGCCGCCGCGCCGAGCGGAGGAGGAGGAGGAGGCG
AGGAGGAGAGACTGGAGGAAAAGTCAGAAGACCAGGATCTCCAGGGCCTCAGAGACAAGCCACTGAAGTT
TAAGAAGGCGAAGAAAGACAAGAAGGAGGACAAAGAAGGCAAGCATGAGCCACTACAACCTTCAGCCCAC
CATTCTGCAGAGCCAGCAGAGGCAGGCAAAGCAGAAACATCAGAAAGCTCAGGCTCTGCCCCAGCAGTGC
CAGAAGCCTCGGCTTCCCCCAAACAGCGGCGCTCCATTATCCGTGACCGGGGACCTATGTATGATGACCC
CACCTTGCCTGAAGGTTGGACACGAAAGCTTAAACAAAGGAAGTCTGGCCGATCTGCTGGAAAGTATGAT
GTATATTTGATCAATCCCCAGGGAAAAGCTTTTCGCTCTAAAGTAGAATTGATTGCATACTTTGAAAAGG
TGGGAGACACCTCCTTGGACCCTAATGATTTTGACTTCACGGTAACTGGGAGAGGGAGCCCCTCCAGGAG
AGAGCAGAAACCACCTAAGAAGCCCAAATCTCCCAAAGCTCCAGGAACTGGCAGGGGTCGGGGACGCCCC
AAAGGGAGCGGCACTGGGAGACCAAAGGCAGCAGCATCAGAAGGTGTTCAGGTGAAAAGGGTCCTGGAGA
AGAGCCCTGGGAAACTTGTTGTCAAGATGCCTTTCCAAGCATCGCCTGGGGGTAAGGGTGAGGGAGGTGG
GGCTACCACATCTGCCCAGGTCATGGTGATCAAACGCCCTGGCAGAAAGCGAAAAGCTGAAGCTGACCCC
CAGGCCATTCCTAAGAAACGGGGTAGAAAGCCTGGGAGTGTGGTGGCAGCTGCTGCAGCTGAGGCCAAAA
AGAAAGCCGTGAAGGAGTCTTCCATACGGTCTGTGCATGAGACTGTGCTCCCCATCAAGAAGCGCAAGAC
CCGGGAGACGGTCAGCATCGAGGTCAAGGAAGTGGTGAAGCCCCTGCTGGTGTCCACCCTTGGTGAGAAA
AGCGGGAAGGGACTGAAGACCTGCAAGAGCCCTGGGCGTAAAAGCAAGGAGAGCAGCCCCAAGGGGCGCA
GCAGCAGTGCCTCCTCCCCACCTAAGAAGGAGCACCATCATCACCACCATCACTCAGAGTCCACAAAGGC
CCCCATGCCACTGCTCCCATCCCCACCCCCACCTGAGCCTGAGAGCTCTGAGGACCCCATCAGCCCCCCT
GAGCCTCAGGACTTGAGCAGCAGCATCTGCAAAGAAGAGAAGATGCCCCGAGGAGGCTCACTGGAAAGCG
ATGGCTGCCCCAAGGAGCCAGCTAAGACTCAGCCTATGGTCGCCACCACTACCACAGTTGCAGAAAAGTA
CAAACACCGAGGGGAGGGAGAGCGCAAAGACATTGTTTCATCTTCCATGCCAAGGCCAAACAGAGAGGAG
CCTGTGGACAGCCGGACGCCCGTGACCGAGAGAGTTAGCGGGGATCCACCGGTCGCCACCATGGTGTCTA
AGGGCGAAGAGCTGATTAAGGAGAACATGCACATGAAGCTGTACATGGAGGGCACCGTGAACAACCACCA
CTTCAAGTGCACATCCGAGGGCGAAGGCAAGCCCTACGAGGGCACCCAGACCATGAGAATCAAGGTGGTC
GAGGGCGGCCCTCTCCCCTTCGCCTTCGACATCCTGGCTACCAGCTTCATGTACGGCAGCAGAACCTTCA
TCAACCACACCCAGGGCATCCCCGACTTCTTTAAGCAGTCCTTCCCTGAGGGCTTCACATGGGAGAGAGT
CACCACATACGAAGACGGGGGCGTGCTGACCGCTACCCAGGACACCAGCCTCCAGGACGGCTGCCTCATC
TACAACGTCAAGATCAGAGGGGTGAACTTCCCATCCAACGGCCCTGTGATGCAGAAGAAAACACTCGGCT
GGGAGGCCAACACCGAGATGCTGTACCCCGCTGACGGCGGCCTGGAAGGCAGAAGCGACATGGCCCTGAA
GCTCGTGGGCGGGGGCCACCTGATCTGCAACTTCAAGACCACATACAGATCCAAGAAACCCGCTAAGAAC
CTCAAGATGCCCGGCGTCTACTATGTGGACCACAGACTGGAAAGAATCAAGGAGGCCGACAAAGAGACCT
ACGTCGAGCAGCACGAGGTGGCTGTGGCCAGATACTGCGACCTCCCTAGCAAACTGGGGCACAAACTTAA
TTGAGCGGCCGCGACTCTAGATCATAATCAGCCATACCACATTTGTAGAGGTTTTACTTGCTTTAAAAAA
CCTCCCACACCTCCCCCTGAACCTGAAACATAAAATGAATGCAATTGTTGTTGTTAACTTGTTTATTGCA
GCTTATAATGGTTACAAATAAAGCAATAGCATCACAAATTTCACAAATAAAGCATTTTTTTCACTGCATT
CTAGTTGTGGTTTGTCCAAACTCATCAATGTATCTTAAGGCGTAAATTGTAAGCGTTAATATTTTGTTAA
AATTCGCGTTAAATTTTTGTTAAATCAGCTCATTTTTTAACCAATAGGCCGAAATCGGCAAAATCCCTTA
TAAATCAAAAGAATAGACCGAGATAGGGT
[37 nt withheld, positions 3250-3286]
AAAGAACGTGGACTCCAACGTCAAAGG
[49 nt withheld, positions 3314-3362]
T
[91 nt withheld, positions 3364-3454]
G
[124 nt withheld, positions 3456-3579]
CAGGTGGCACTTTTCGGGGAAATGTGCGCGGAACCCCTATTTGTTTATTTTTCTAAATACATTCAAATAT
GTATCCGCTCATGAGACAATAACCCTGATAAATGCTTCAATAATATTGAAAAAGGAAGAGTCCTGAGGCG
GAAAGAACCAGCTGTGGAATGTGTGTCAGTTAGGGTGTGGAAAGTCCCCAGGCTCCCCAGCAGGCAGAAG
TATGCAAAGCATGCATCTCAATTAGTCAGCAACCAGGTGTGGAAAGTCCCCAGGCTCCCCAGCAGGCAGA
AGTATGCAAAGCATGCATCTCAATTAGTCAGCAACCATAGTCCCGCCCCTAACTCCGCCCATCCCGCCCC
TAACTCCGCCCAGTTCCGCCCATTCTCCGCCCCATGGCTGACTAATTTTTTTTATTTATGCAGAGGCCGA
GGCCGCCTCGGCCTCTGAGCTATTCCAGAAGTAGTGAGGAGGCTTTTTTGGAGGCCTAGGCTTTTGCAAA
GATCGATCAAGAGACAGGATGAGGATCGTTTCGCATGATTGAACAAGATGGATTGCACGCAGGTTCTCCG
GCCGCTTGGGTGGAGAGGCTATTCGGCTATGACTGGGCACAACAGACAATCGGCTGCTCTGATGCCGCCG
TGTTCCGGCTGTCAGCGCAGGGGCGCCCGGTTCTTTTTGTCAAGACCGACCTGTCCGGTGCCCTGAATGA
ACTGCAAGACGAGGCAGCGCGGCTATCGTGGCTGGCCACGACGGGCGTTCCTTGCGCAGCTGTGCTCGAC
GTTGTCACTGAAGCGGGAAGGGACTGGCTGCTATTGGGCGAAGTGCCGGGGCAGGATCTCCTGTCATCTC
ACCTTGCTCCTGCCGAGAAAGTATCCATCATGGCTGATGCAATGCGGCGGCTGCATACGCTTGATCCGGC
TACCTGCCCATTCGACCACCAAGCGAAACATCGCATCGAGCGAGCACGTACTCGGATGGAAGCCGGTCTT
GTCGATCAGGATGATCTGGACGAAGAGCATCAGGGGCTCGCGCCAGCCGAACTGTTCGCCAGGCTCAAGG
CGAGCATGCCCGACGGCGAGGATCTCGTCGTGACCCATGGCGATGCCTGCTTGCCGAATATCATGGTGGA
AAATGGCCGCTTTTCTGGATTCATCGACTGTGGCCGGCTGGGTGTGGCGGACCGCTATCAGGACATAGCG
TTGGCTACCCGTGATATTGCTGAAGAGCTTGGCGGCGAATGGGCTGACCGCTTCCTCGTGCTTTACGGTA
TCGCCGCTCCCGATTCGCAGCGCATCGCCTTCTATCGCCTTCTTGACGAGTTCTTCTGAGCGGGACTCTG
GGGTTCGAAATGACCGACCAAGCGACGCCCAACCTGCCATCACGAGATTTCGATTCCACCGCCGCCTTCT
ATGAAAGGTTGGGCTTCGGAATCGTTTTCCGGGACGCCGGCTGGATGATCCTCCAGCGCGGGGATCTCAT
GCTGGAGTTCTTCGCCCACCCTAGGGGGAGGCTAACTGAAACACGGAAGGAGACAATACCGGAAGGAACC
CGCGCTATGACGGCAATAAAAAGACAGAATAAAACGCACGGTGTTGGGTCGTTTGTTCATAAACGCGGGG
TTCGGTCCCAGGGCTGGCACTCTGTCGATACCCCACCGAGACCCCATTGGGGCCAATACGCCCGCGTTTC
TTCCTTTTCCCCACCCCACCCCCCAAGTTCGGGTGAAGGCCCAGGGCTCGCAGCCAACGTCGGGGCGGCA
GGCCCTGCCATAGCCTCAGGTTACTCATATATACTTTAGATTGATTTAAAACTTCATTTTTAATTTAAAA
GGATCTAGGTGAAGATCCTTTTTGATAATCTCATGACCAAAATCCCTTAACGTGAGTTTTCGTTCCACTG
AGCGTCAGACCCCGTAGAAAAGATCAAAGGATCTTCTTGAGATCCTTTTTTTCTGCGCGTAATCTGCTGC
TTGCAAACAAAAAAACCACCGCTACCAGCGGTGGTTTGTTTGCCGGATCAAGAGCTACCAACTCTTTTTC
CGAAGGTAACTGGCTTCAGCAGAGCGCAGATACCAAATACTGTTCTTCTAGTGTAGCCGTAGTTAGGCCA
CCACTTCAAGAACTCTGTAGCACCGCCTACATACCTCGCTCTGCTAATCCTGTTACCAGTGGCTGCTGCC
AGTGGCGATAAGTCGTGTCTTACCGGGTTGGACTCAAGACGATAGTTACCGGATAAGGCGCAGCGGTCGG
GCTGAACGGGGGGTTCGTGCACACAGCCCAGCTTGGAGCGAACGACCTACACCGAACTGAGATACCTACA
GCGTGAGCTATGAGAAAGCGCCACGCTTCCCGAAGGGAGAAAGGCGGACAGGTATCCGGTAAGCGGCAGG
GTCGGAACAGGAGAGCGCACGAGGGAGCTTCCAGGGGGAAACGCCTGGTATCTTTATAGTCCTGTCGGGT
TTCGCCACCTCTGACTTGAGCGTCGATTTTTGTGATGCTCGTCAGGGGGGCGGAGCCTATGGAAAAACGC
CAGCAACGCGGCCTTTTTACGGTTCCTGGCCTTTTGCTGGCCTTTTGCTCACATGTTCTTTCCTGCGTTA
TCCCCTGATTCTGTGGATAACCGTATTACCGCCATGCAT
Features (pLannotate 1.2.2; 16 found; start..end, strand, type, name):
     61..364     +  enhancer       CMV enhancer: human cytomegalovirus immediate early enhancer
    365..568     +  promoter       CMV promoter: human cytomegalovirus (CMV) immediate early promoter
    591..634     +  misc_feature   MCS (fragment): multiple cloning site
    656..677     -  promoter       chicken β-actin promoter (fragment): contains a 21-bp deletion relative to the standard chicken β-actin promoter
    715..2139    +  CDS            Mecp2: MECP2_MOUSE - Experimental evidence at protein level: Swiss-Prot protein existence level 1. Chromosomal protein that binds to methylated DNA. It can bind specifically to a single methyl-CpG pair. It is not influenced by sequences flanking the methyl-CpGs. Mediates transcriptional repression through interaction with histone deacetylase and the corepressor SIN3. Binds both 5-methylcytosine (5mC) and 5-hydroxymethylcytosine (5hmC)- containing DNA, with a preference for 5-methylcytosine (5mC). From Mus musculus (Mouse).
   2161..2874    +  CDS            TagRFP: monomeric derivative of red fluorescent protein from Entacmaea quadricolor (Merzlyak et al., 2007) mammalian codon-optimized
   2890..2973    +  CDS            large T antigen (fragment): large T antigen from SV40 (simian virus 40)
   2996..3117    +  polyA_signal   SV40 poly(A) signal: SV40 polyadenylation signal
   3151..3579    -  rep_origin     f1 ori (sequence partly withheld): f1 bacteriophage origin of replication; arrow indicates direction of (+) strand synthesis
   3606..3710    +  promoter       AmpR promoter: bla
   3712..4069    +  promoter       SV40 promoter: SV40 enhancer and early promoter
   4104..4898    +  CDS            NeoR/KanR: aminoglycoside phosphotransferase from Tn5; aph(3')-II (or nptII); confers resistance to neomycin, kanamycin, and G418 (Geneticin®)
   4919..5071    +  CDS            ble (fragment): BLE_KLEPN - Experimental evidence at protein level: Swiss-Prot protein existence level 1. Binding protein with a strong affinity to the bleomycin family of antibiotics. Binds to CL990; an antimitotic-antibiotic compound. From Klebsiella pneumoniae.
   5130..5177    +  polyA_signal   HSV TK poly(A) signal: herpes simplex virus thymidine kinase polyadenylation signal (Cole and Stacy, 1985)
   5268..5284    -  polyA_signal   bGH poly(A) signal (fragment): bovine growth hormone polyadenylation signal
   5506..6094    +  rep_origin     ori: high-copy-number ColE1/pMB1/pBR322/pUC origin of replication
