[The description below was written by a language model from this plasmid's Addgene catalogue record and pLannotate feature annotations shown in this document.]
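Description:
pMECP2-RFP is a mammalian expression plasmid built on the Evrogen pTagRFP-N backbone, carrying mouse Mecp2 fused at its C terminus to the monomeric red fluorescent protein TagRFP. The sequenced plasmid is about 6.2 kb. It replicates in E. coli from a high-copy ColE1/pUC-type origin and also contains an f1 phage origin. A single Tn5 aminoglycoside phosphotransferase gene (NeoR/KanR) provides both selection functions. It is preceded by a bacterial bla-type promoter, which gives kanamycin resistance in bacteria, and by the SV40 enhancer/early promoter, which gives G418 resistance in mammalian cells. The cassette ends with the HSV TK polyadenylation signal.

The expression cassette is driven by the human cytomegalovirus immediate-early enhancer and promoter. The Mecp2 coding sequence was inserted into the multiple cloning site between EcoRI and BamHI, both of which are retained. It lies upstream of the mammalian codon-optimised TagRFP reading frame, and transcripts are terminated by the SV40 poly(A) signal. Several short annotations in the feature table are only partial matches and do not appear to be functional parts of the design: a chicken β-actin promoter fragment, an SV40 large T antigen fragment, a ble fragment and a bGH poly(A) fragment.

MeCP2 is a chromosomal protein that binds methylated CpG DNA and mediates transcriptional repression. The red fusion therefore allows its nuclear localisation to be followed by fluorescence microscopy in transfected cells. The associated publication concerns the compaction states of mouse heterochromatin, which suggests use as a fluorescent heterochromatin-associated protein, though the record states the purpose only as fluorescently tagged MECP2.
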