Addgene plasmid #181905: pMECP2-RFP
Purpose: Fluorescently tagged MECP2, RFP
Depositing lab: Karsten Rippe. Depositing organization: Deutsches Krebsforschungszentrum (DKFZ). Publication: Mouse Heterochromatin Adopts Digital Compaction States without Showing Hallmarks of HP1-Driven Liquid-Liquid Phase Separation. Erdel F, Rademacher A, Vlijm R, Tunnermann J, Frank L, Weinmann R, Schweigert E, Yserentant K, Hummert J, Bauer C, Schumacher S, Al Alwash A, Normand C, Herten DP, Engelhardt J, Rippe K. Mol Cell. 2020 Apr 16;78(2):236-249.e7. doi: 10.1016/j.molcel.2020.02.005. Epub 2020 Feb 25. PubMed 32101700.
Backbone
  Vector backbone: pTagRFP-N
  Backbone manufacturer: Evrogen
  Backbone size w/o insert (bp): 4700
  Vector type: Mammalian Expression
  Selectable markers: Neomycin (select with G418)
Growth in bacteria
  Bacterial resistance: Kanamycin, 50 μg/mL
  Growth temperature: 37°C
  Growth strain: DH5alpha
  Copy number: High Copy
Gene/Insert
  Gene/Insert name: MECP2
  Species: M. musculus (mouse)
  Entrez Gene: Mecp2 (a.k.a. 1500041B07Rik, D630021H01Rik, Mbd5, WBP10)
  Promoter: CMV
  Tag / fusion protein: RFP (C terminal on insert)
  Cloning method: Restriction Enzyme; 5′ cloning site EcoRI (not destroyed); 3′ cloning site BamHI (not destroyed)
Terms and licenses: Academic/Nonprofit Terms; Industry Terms: Not Available to Industry
How to cite: pMECP2-RFP was a gift from Karsten Rippe (Addgene plasmid # 181905 ; http://n2t.net/addgene:181905 ; RRID:Addgene_181905)
